>Addgene plasmid #40504 | pEMB018 / LRRK2_BC_1309_2170 | depositor full sequence | sequence record 52177 | pEMB018 / LRRK2_BC_1309_2170 sequence 10022 bps
GGAACGGCTCCGCCCACTATTAATGAAATTAAAAATTCCAATTTTAAAAAACGCAGCAAGAGAAACATTT
GTATGAAAGAATGCGTAGAAGGAAAGAAAAATGTCGTCGACATGCTGAACAACAAGATTAATATGCCTCC
GTGTATAAAAAAAATATTGAACGATTTGAAAGAAAACAATGTACCGCGCGGCGGTATGTACAGGAAGAGG
TTTATACTAAACTGTTACATTGCAAACGTGGTTTCGTGTGCCAAGTGTGAAAACCGATGTTTAATCAAGG
CTCTGACGCATTTCTACAACCACGACTCCAAGTGTGTGGGTGAAGTCATGCATCTTTTAATCAAATCCCA
AGATGTGTATAAACCACCAAACTGCCAAAAAATGAAAACTGTCGACAAGCTCTGTCCGTTTGCTGGCAAC
TGCAAGGGTCTCAATCCTATTTGTAATTATTGAATAATAAAACAATTATAAATGCTAAATTTGTTTTTTA
TTAACGATACAAACCAAACGCAACAAGAACATTTGTAGTATTATCTATAATTGAAAACGCGTAGTTATAA
TCGCTGAGGTAATATTTAAAATCATTTTCAAATGATTCACAGTTAATTTGCGACAATATAATTTTATTTT
CACATAAACTAGACGCCTTGTCGTCTTCTTCTTCGTATTCCTTCTCTTTTTCATTTTTCTCTTCATAAAA
ATTAACATAGTTATTATCGTATCCATATATGTATCTATCGTATAGAGTAAATTTTTTGTTGTCATAAATA
TATATGTCTTTTTTAATGGGGTGTATAGTACCGCTGCGCATAGTTTTTCTGTAATTTACAACAGTGCTAT
TTTCTGGTAGTTCTTCGGAGTGTGTTGCTTTAATTATTAAATTTATATAATCAATGAATTTGGGATCGTC
GGTTTTGTACAATATGTTGCCGGCATAGTACGCAGCTTCTTCTAGTTCAATTACACCATTTTTTAGCAGC
ACCGGATTAACATAACTTTCCAAAATGTTGTACGAACCGTTAAACAAAAACAGTTCACCTCCCTTTTCTA
TACTATTGTCTGCGAGCAGTTGTTTGTTGTTAAAAATAACAGCCATTGTAATGAGACGCACAAACTAATA
TCACAAACTGGAAATGTCTATCAATATATAGTTGCTGATCAGATCCTCATTGTTTGCCTCCCTGCTGCGG
TTTTTCACCGAAGTTCATGCCAGTCCAGCGTTTTTGCAGCAGAAAAGCCGCCGACTTCGGTTTGCGGTCG
CGAGTGAAGATCCCTTTCTTGTTACCGCCAACGCGCAATATGCCTTGCGAGGTCGCAAAATCGGCGAAAT
TCCATACCTGTTCACCGACGACGGCGCTGACGCGATCAAAGACGCGGTGATACATATCCAGCCATGCACA
CTGATACTCTTCACTCCACATGTCGGTGTACATTGAGTGCAGCCCGGCTAACGTATCCACGCCGTATTCG
GTGATGATAATCGGCTGATGCAGTTTCTCCTGCCAGGCCAGAAGTTCTTTTTCCAGTACCTTCTCTGCCG
TTTCCAAATCGCCGCTTTGGACATACCATCCGTAATAACGGTTCAGGCACAGCACATCAAAGAGATCGCT
GATGGTATCGGTGTGAGCGTCGCAGAACATTACATTGACGCAGGTGATCGGACGCGTCGGGTCGAGTTTA
CGCGTTGCTTCCGCCAGTGGCGCGAAATATTCCCGTGCACCTTGCGGACGGGTATCCGGTTCGTTGGCAA
TACTCCACATCACCACGCTTGGGTGGTTTTTGTCACGCGCTATCAGCTCTTTAATCGCCTGTAAGTGCGC
TTGCTGAGTTTCCCCGTTGACTGCCTCTTCGCTGTACAGTTCTTTCGGCTTGTTGCCCGCTTCGAAACCA
ATGCCTAAAGAGAGCGAAAAGCCGACAGCAGCAGTTTCATCAATCACCACGATGCCATGTTCATCTGCCC
AGTCGAGCATCTCTTCAGCGTAAGGGTAATGCGAGGTACGGTAGGAGTTGGCCCCAATCCAGTCCATTAA
TGCGTGGTCGTGCACCATCAGCACGTTATCGAATCCTTTGCCACGTAAGTCCGCATCTTCATGACGACCA
AAGCCAGTAAAGTAGAACGGTTTGTGGTTAATCAGGAACTGTTGGCCCTTCACTGCCACTGACCGGATGC
CGACGCGAAGCGGGTAGATATCACACTCTGTCTGGCTTTTGGCTGTGACGCACAGTTCATAGAGATAACC
TTCACCCGGTTGCCAGAGGTGCGGATTCACCACTTGCAAAGTCCCGCTAGTGCCTTGTCCAGTTGCAACC
ACCTGTTGATCCGCATCACGCAGTTCAACGCTGACATCACCATTGGCCACCACCTGCCAGTCAACAGACG
CGTGGTTACAGTCTTGCGCGACATGCGTCACCACGGTGATATCGTCCACCCAGGTGTTCGGCGTGGTGTA
GAGCATTACGCTGCGATGGATTCCGGCATAGTTAAAGAAATCATGGAAGTAAGACTGCTTTTTCTTGCCG
TTTTCGTCGGTAATCACCATTCCCGGCGGGATAGTCTGCCAGTTCAGTTCGTTGTTCACACAAACGGTGA
TACGTACACTTTTCCCGGCAATAACATACGGCGTGACATCGGCTTCAAATGGCGTATAGCCGCCCTGATG
CTCCATCACTTCCTGATTATTGACCCACACTTTGCCGTAATGAGTGACCGCATCGAAACGCAGCACGATA
CGCTGGCCTGCCCAACCTTTCGGTATAAAGACTTCGCGCTGATACCAGACGTTGCCCGCATAATTACGAA
TATCTGCATCGGCGAACTGATCGTTAAAACTGCCTGGCACAGCAATTGCCCGGCTTTCTTGTAACGCGCT
TTCCCACCAACGCTGATCAATTCCACAGTTTTCGCGATCCAGACTGAATGCCCACAGGCCGTCGAGTTTT
TTGATTTCACGGGTTGGGGTTTCTACAGGACGGACCATATTTATAGGTGTAATTTATGTAGCTGTAATTT
TTACCTTATTAATATTTTTTACGCTTTGCATTCGACGACTGAACTCCCAAATATATGTTTAACTCGTCTT
GGTCGTTTGAATTTTTGTTGCTGTGTTTCCTAATATTTTCCATCACCTTAAATATGTTATTGTAATCCTC
AATGTTGAACTTGCAATTGGACACGGCATAGTTTTCCATAGTCGTGTAAAACATGGTATTGGCTGCATTG
TAATACATCCGACTGAGCGGGTACGGATCTATGTGTTTGAGCAGCCTGTTCAAAAACTCTGCATCGTCGC
AAAACGGAATTTCGTCGACAGATCTGATCATGGAGATAATTAAAATGATAACCATCTCGCAAATAAATAA
GTATTTTACTGTTTTCGTAACAGTTTTGTAATAAAAAAACCTATAAATATAGGATCTATGCACCACCATC
ACCACCATCACCACTTGGTGCCCCGCGGATCCAAGCACATTGGCTGTAAAGCAAAGGATATTATTCGTTT
CCTGCAGCAGCGTCTTAAGAAGGCCGTGCCCTACAATCGCATGAAGCTGATGATCGTCGGGAACACCGGT
TCTGGAAAGACAACCCTCTTGCAGCAGCTTATGAAGACTAAGAAGTCCGACTTGGGGATGCAGAGCGCCA
CTGTGGGGATCGACGTGAAAGACTGGCCAATCCAAATCCGTGACAAGCGCAAGCGTGACTTAGTACTGAA
CGTGTGGGACTTTGCCGGCAGGGAAGAGTTCTACTCTACGCATCCTCACTTCATGACTCAGCGTGCCCTC
TATCTGGCAGTTTACGACCTCTCAAAGGGCCAGGCTGAGGTGGACGCCATGAAACCCTGGCTGTTTAACA
TCAAGGCTCGTGCTTCCAGCTCCCCTGTGATCTTAGTCGGGACACACTTGGATGTTTCTGATGAGAAGCA
GCGTAAGGCATGTATGAGTAAGATCACCAAAGAGCTGTTGAACAAACGCGGCTTTCCCGCCATCCGTGAT
TACCACTTCGTCAACGCTACCGAGGAAAGCGACGCACTGGCCAAGTTACGTAAGACCATTATCAACGAAA
GCCTGAACTTCAAAATTCGCGACCAGCTGGTGGTCGGACAGCTGATCCCCGACTGCTACGTGGAACTTGA
GAAGATCATCCTGAGCGAGCGCAAGAATGTGCCTATCGAGTTTCCAGTGATCGATCGCAAACGTCTCCTC
CAGCTCGTGCGTGAGAATCAGCTGCAGCTCGACGAGAACGAGCTGCCTCATGCTGTGCACTTCCTTAACG
AGTCAGGTGTCCTCCTGCACTTCCAGGACCCGGCTCTCCAGCTGAGTGACCTCTATTTCGTGGAGCCAAA
GTGGCTCTGTAAAATTATGGCTCAAATCCTCACTGTCAAGGTAGAGGGCTGTCCAAAGCACCCAAAGGGC
ATCATCTCGCGTCGCGACGTGGAAAAGTTTCTCTCTAAGAAGCGCAAGTTTCCCAAGAACTACATGAGCC
AGTACTTTAAACTGTTGGAGAAGTTCCAGATCGCTCTGCCTATCGGCGAAGAGTACCTGTTGGTTCCTTC
CTCCCTGTCCGATCACCGCCCCGTGATTGAGCTGCCTCACTGCGAGAACAGCGAGATTATCATTCGCCTA
TACGAGATGCCGTACTTTCCGATGGGCTTCTGGTCAAGGCTCATCAATCGTCTGCTTGAAATCTCCCCAT
ATATGCTGAGCGGTCGTGAACGCGCTCTGAGGCCAAACCGGATGTACTGGCGCCAGGGGATTTACTTGAA
CTGGTCCCCTGAGGCTTATTGTCTGGTGGGCTCGGAAGTCCTGGATAACCACCCCGAATCATTCCTGAAG
ATCACCGTTCCTTCCTGCCGTAAGGGTTGCATTCTATTGGGACAGGTGGTGGATCATATCGATTCCCTGA
TGGAGGAGTGGTTCCCTGGCCTGTTGGAGATCGACATCTGTGGCGAGGGTGAGACCCTGCTGAAGAAGTG
GGCACTCTACAGTTTCAATGACGGCGAAGAACACCAGAAGATTCTGCTCGACGACCTCATGAAGAAGGCC
GAGGAGGGCGACCTGCTCGTGAACCCCGACCAGCCTAGGCTGACCATCCCCATCTCCCAGATTGCACCCG
ACCTTATCCTCGCTGACCTGCCTCGCAACATCATGCTGAACAATGACGAGCTGGAGTTTGAACAAGCACC
CGAGTTCCTGCTAGGCGACGGCTCTTTCGGTTCAGTTTACCGTGCTGCTTACGAGGGTGAAGAGGTTGCC
GTGAAGATTTTTAACAAGCACACTTCGCTCCGTCTGCTGCGTCAGGAGCTTGTGGTTCTCTGCCACCTGC
ACCACCCTTCCCTGATCTCCCTGCTGGCCGCCGGCATTAGGCCTCGCATGCTAGTGATGGAACTGGCCAG
TAAGGGTTCATTGGACCGCCTGCTGCAGCAGGACAAGGCTAGCCTGACCCGTACGCTCCAGCACCGTATC
GCCCTGCATGTGGCCGACGGACTGCGCTACTTGCACAGTGCCATGATCATTTATCGCGATCTGAAGCCTC
ATAATGTTCTTCTGTTCACGCTCTACCCAAACGCAGCTATCATTGCCAAAATTGCCGATTACGGCATAGC
CCAGTACTGCTGTCGTATGGGTATCAAGACTAGCGAGGGTACACCTGGGTTCCGCGCTCCCGAAGTCGCA
CGCGGGAACGTGATCTACAACCAGCAGGCCGACGTGTACTCGTTTGGCCTGCTCCTGTATGACATTCTCA
CTACCGGAGGCCGGATTGTGGAGGGCCTGAAATTTCCCAACGAGTTCGACGAGCTGGAGATCCAGGGCAA
GCTGCCTGACCCCGTGAAGGAGTACGGTTGTGCACCCTGGCCTATGGTGGAGAAGCTCATTAAGCAGTGT
CTGAAGGAGAACCCTCAGGAACGCCCCACAAGCGCCCAGGTGTTCGACATTCTAAACTCTGCAGAGTTAG
TGTGTCTGACTAGGCGTATCTTACTCCCGAAGAACGTGATCGTTGAGTGCATGGTGGCAACGCACCACAA
CTCGCGTAACGCTAGCATCTGGTTAGGATAAAGCTTGCGGCCGCACTCGAGCACCACCACCACCACCACT
AACCTAGGTAGCTGAGCGCATGCAAGCTGATCCGGGTTATTAGTACATTTATTAAGCGCTAGATTCTGTG
CGTTGTTGATTTACAGACAATTGTTGTACGTATTTTAATAATTCATTAAATTTATAATCTTTAGGGTGGT
ATGTTAGAGCGAAAATCAAATGATTTTCAGCGTCTTTATATCTGAATTTAAATATTAAATCCTCAATAGA
TTTGTAAAATAGGTTTCGATTAGTTTCAAACAAGGGTTGTTTTTCCGAACCGATGGCTGGACTATCTAAT
GGATTTTCGCTCAACGCCACAAAACTTGCCAAATCTTGTAGCAGCAATCTAGCTTTGTCGATATTCGTTT
GTGTTTTGTTTTGTAATAAAGGTTCGACGTCGTTCAAAATATTATGCGCTTTTGTATTTCTTTCATCACT
GTCGTTAGTGTACAATTGACTCGACGTAAACACGTTAAATAGAGCTTGGACATATTTAACATCGGGCGTG
TTAGCTTTATTAGGCCGATTATCGTCGTCGTCCCAACCCTCGTCGTTAGAAGTTGCTTCCGAAGACGATT
TTGCCATAGCCACACGACGCCTATTAATTGTGTCGGCTAACACGTCCGCGATCAAATTTGTAGTTGAGCT
TTTTGGAATTATTTCTGATTGCGGGCGTTTTTGGGCGGGTTTCAATCTAACTGTGCCCGATTTTAATTCA
GACAACACGTTAGAAAGCGATGGTGCAGGCGGTGGTAACATTTCAGACGGCAAATCTACTAATGGCGGCG
GTGGTGGAGCTGATGATAAATCTACCATCGGTGGAGGCGCAGGCGGGGCTGGCGGCGGAGGCGGAGGCGG
AGGTGGTGGCGGTGATGCAGACGGCGGTTTAGGCTCAAATGTCTCTTTAGGCAACACAGTCGGCACCTCA
ACTATTGTACTGGTTTCGGGCGCCGTTTTTGGTTTGACCGGTCTGAGACGAGTGCGATTTTTTTCGTTTC
TAATAGCTTCCAACAATTGTTGTCTGTCGTCTAAAGGTGCAGCGGGTTGAGGTTCCGTCGGCATTGGTGG
AGCGGGCGGCAATTCAGACATCGATGGTGGTGGTGGTGGTGGAGGCGCTGGAATGTTAGGCACGGGAGAA
GGTGGTGGCGGCGGTGCCGCCGGTATAATTTGTTCTGGTTTAGTTTGTTCGCGCACGATTGTGGGCACCG
GCGCAGGCGCCGCTGGCTGCACAACGGAAGGTCGTCTGCTTCGAGGCAGCGCTTGGGGTGGTGGCAATTC
AATATTATAATTGGAATACAAATCGTAAAAATCTGCTATAAGCATTGTAATTTCGCTATCGTTTACCGTG
CCGATATTTAACAACCGCTCAATGTAAGCAATTGTATTGTAAAGAGATTGTCTCAAGCTCGGATCGATCC
CGCACGCCGATAACAAGCCTTTTCATTTTTACTACAGCATTGTAGTGGCGAGACACTTCGCTGTCGTCGA
GGTTTAAACGCTTCCTCGCTCACTGACTCGCTGCGCTCGGTCGTTCGGCTGCGGCGAGCGGTATCAGCTC
ACTCAAAGGCGGTAATACGGTTATCCACAGAATCAGGGGATAACGCAGGAAAGAACATGTGAGCAAAAGG
CCAGCAAAAGGCCAGGAACCGTAAAAAGGCCGCGTTGCTGGCGTTTTTCCATAGGCTCCGCCCCCCTGAC
GAGCATCACAAAAATCGACGCTCAAGTCAGAGGTGGCGAAACCCGACAGGACTATAAAGATACCAGGCGT
TTCCCCCTGGAAGCTCCCTCGTGCGCTCTCCTGTTCCGACCCTGCCGCTTACCGGATACCTGTCCGCCTT
TCTCCCTTCGGGAAGCGTGGCGCTTTCTCATAGCTCACGCTGTAGGTATCTCAGTTCGGTGTAGGTCGTT
CGCTCCAAGCTGGGCTGTGTGCACGAACCCCCCGTTCAGCCCGACCGCTGCGCCTTATCCGGTAACTATC
GTCTTGAGTCCAACCCGGTAAGACACGACTTATCGCCACTGGCAGCAGCCACTGGTAACAGGATTAGCAG
AGCGAGGTATGTAGGCGGTGCTACAGAGTTCTTGAAGTGGTGGCCTAACTACGGCTACACTAGAAGGACA
GTATTTGGTATCTGCGCTCTGCTGAAGCCAGTTACCTTCGGAAAAAGAGTTGGTAGCTCTTGATCCGGCA
AACAAACCACCGCTGGTAGCGGTGGTTTTTTTGTTTGCAAGCAGCAGATTACGCGCAGAAAAAAAGGATC
TCAAGAAGATCCTTTGATCTTTTCTACGGGGTCTGACGCTCAGTGGAACGAAAACTCACGTTAAGGGATT
TTGGTCATGAGATTATCAAAAAGGATCTTCACCTAGATCCTTTTAAATTAAAAATGAAGTTTTAAATCAA
TCTAAAGTATATATGAGTAAACTTGGTCTGACAGTTACCAATGCTTAATCAGTGAGGCACCTATCTCAGC
GATCTGTCTATTTCGTTCATCCATAGTTGCCTGACTCCCCGTCGTGTAGATAACTACGATACGGGAGGGC
TTACCATCTGGCCCCAGTGCTGCAATGATACCGCGAGACCCACGCTCACCGGCTCCAGATTTATCAGCAA
TAAACCAGCCAGCCGGAAGGGCCGAGCGCAGAAGTGGTCCTGCAACTTTATCCGCCTCCATCCAGTCTAT
TAATTGTTGCCGGGAAGCTAGAGTAAGTAGTTCGCCAGTTAATAGTTTGCGCAACGTTGTTGCCATTGCT
ACAGGCATCGTGGTGTCACGCTCGTCGTTTGGTATGGCTTCATTCAGCTCCGGTTCCCAACGATCAAGGC
GAGTTACATGATCCCCCATGTTGTGCAAAAAAGCGGTTAGCTCCTTCGGTCCTCCGATCGTTGTCAGAAG
TAAGTTGGCCGCAGTGTTATCACTCATGGTTATGGCAGCACTGCATAATTCTCTTACTGTCATGCCATCC
GTAAGATGCTTTTCTGTGACTGGTGAGTACTCAACCAAGTCATTCTGAGAATAGTGTATGCGGCGACCGA
GTTGCTCTTGCCCGGCGTCAATACGGGATAATACCGCGCCACATAGCAGAACTTTAAAAGTGCTCATCAT
TGGAAAACGTTCTTCGGGGCGAAAACTCTCAAGGATCTTACCGCTGTTGAGATCCAGTTCGATGTAACCC
ACTCGTGCACCCAACTGATCTTCAGCATCTTTTACTTTCACCAGCGTTTCTGGGTGAGCAAAAACAGGAA
GGCAAAATGCCGCAAAAAAGGGAATAAGGGCGACACGGAAATGTTGAATACTCATACTCTTCCTTTTTCA
ATATTATTGAAGCATTTATCAGGGTTATTGTCTCATGAGCGGATACATATTTGAATGTATTTAGAAAAAT
AAACAAATAGGGGTTCCGCGCACATTTCCCCGAAAAGTGCCACCTG
[124 nt withheld, positions 9497-9620]
C
[91 nt withheld, positions 9622-9712]
A
[49 nt withheld, positions 9714-9762]
CCTTTGACGTTGGAGTCCACGTTCTTT
[37 nt withheld, positions 9790-9826]
ACCCTATCTCGGTCTATTCTTTTGATTTATAAGGGATTTTGCCGATTTCGGCCTATTGGTTAAAAAATGA
GCTGATTTAACAAAAATTTAACGCGAATTTTAACAAAATATTAACGTTTACAATTTCCCATTCGCCATTC
AGGCTGCGCAACTGTTGGGAAGGGCGATCGGTGCGGGCCTCTTCGCTATTACGCCA
Features (pLannotate 1.2.2; 14 found; start..end, strand, type, name):
    329..453     +  CDS            lef2: baculovirus late expression factor 2
    491..1096    +  CDS            ORF603: baculovirus ORF603 protein
   1167..2972    -  CDS            GUS: β-glucuronidase; uidA (or gusA) from E. coli
   2987..3302    -  promoter       p6.9 promoter: Autographa californica p6.9; baculovirus late basic protein promoter
   3317..3408    +  promoter       polyhedrin promoter: polh from Autographa californica; promoter for the baculovirus polyhedrin gene
   3463..6048    +  CDS            LRRK2 (fragment): LRRK2_HUMAN - Also known as PARK8. Experimental evidence at protein level: Swiss-Prot protein existence level 1. Serine/threonine-protein kinase which phosphorylates a broad range of proteins involved in multiple processes such as neuronal plasticity, autophagy, and vesicle trafficking (PubMed:20949042, PubMed:22012985, PubMed:26824392, PubMed:29125462, PubMed:28720718, PubMed:29127255, PubMed:30398148, PubMed:29212815, PubMed:30635421, PubMed:21850687, PubMed:23395371, PubMed:17114044, PubMed:24687852, PubMed:26014385, PubMed:25201882). Is a key regulator of RAB GTPases by regulating the GTP/
   6072..6089    +  CDS            9xHis (fragment): 9xHis affinity tag
   6126..7483    +  misc_recomb    baculovirus recombination region (ORF1629): contains part of ORF1629
   7481..7558    -  CDS            P61 (fragment): P78_NPVAC - Experimental evidence at protein level: Swiss-Prot protein existence level 1. Plays a role in the transport of the nucleocapsids from the cytoplasm toward the host nucleus together with the host actin- polymerizing Arp2/3 complex. From Autographa californica nuclear polyhedrosis virus (AcMNPV).
   7746..8334    -  rep_origin     ori: high-copy-number ColE1/pMB1/pBR322/pUC origin of replication
   8505..9365    -  CDS            AmpR: β-lactamase; bla; confers resistance to ampicillin, carbenicillin, and related antibiotics
   9366..9470    -  promoter       AmpR promoter: bla
   9497..9952    +  rep_origin     f1 ori (sequence partly withheld): f1 bacteriophage origin of replication; arrow indicates direction of (+) strand synthesis
   9957..1       -  CDS            lacZα (fragment) (across the origin): LacZα fragment of β-galactosidase; lacZ fragment
