[The description below was written by a language model from this plasmid's Addgene catalogue record and pLannotate feature annotations shown in this document.]
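Description:
pEMB018 / LRRK2_BC_1309_2170 is a baculovirus transfer vector for insect-cell expression of a fragment of human LRRK2, the Parkinson's disease-associated serine/threonine kinase also known as PARK8 or dardarin. The insert is wild-type sequence covering amino acids 1309 to 2170, placed behind the very late polyhedrin (polH) promoter of Autographa californica nucleopolyhedrovirus. It was cloned between BamHI and HindIII sites, both of which were destroyed in the process. The catalogue entry lists a 6xHis tag at the N terminus of the insert. The feature annotation, however, detects a short histidine-tag stretch just downstream of the LRRK2 coding region and none upstream, so the position of the tag should be checked against the sequence.

The expression cassette is flanked on one side by lef2 and ORF603 and on the other by the ORF1629 recombination region. These are the viral homology arms that allow the cassette to be moved into the polyhedrin locus of a baculovirus genome by homologous recombination in insect cells. Within the arms, and oriented away from the polH cassette, the late p6.9 promoter drives E. coli β-glucuronidase (GUS), which provides a colorimetric reporter for identifying recombinant virus. In bacteria the roughly 10 kb plasmid is maintained through a high-copy ColE1/pUC-type origin with ampicillin selection (AmpR), and it also carries an f1 origin and a remnant of lacZα. The record does not state a specific application, but the design suits production and affinity purification of recombinant LRRK2 fragment protein.
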