Addgene plasmid #40504: pEMB018 / LRRK2_BC_1309_2170
Depositing lab: Michael J Fox Foundation MJFF. Depositing organization: Michael J Fox Foundation.
Backbone
  Vector backbone: pEMB018
  Backbone manufacturer: Emerald
  Vector type: Baculovirus
Growth in bacteria
  Bacterial resistance: Ampicillin, 100 μg/mL
  Growth temperature: 37°C
  Growth strain: Top10
  Copy number: High Copy
Gene/Insert
  Gene/Insert name: LRRK2
  Species: H. sapiens (human)
  Mutation: WT; aa1309_2170
  Entrez Gene: LRRK2 (a.k.a. AURA17, DARDARIN, PARK8, RIPK7, ROCO2)
  Promoter: polH
  Tag / fusion protein: 6xHis (N terminal on insert)
  Cloning method: Restriction Enzyme; 5′ cloning site BamHI (destroyed during cloning); 3′ cloning site HindIII (destroyed during cloning)
  Sequencing primers: 5′ DSP2466For:GAATTTCGTCGACAGATC; 3′ DSP2466Rev:AATAACCCGGATCAGCTT
Terms and licenses: Academic/Nonprofit Terms; Industry Terms
How to cite: pEMB018 / LRRK2_BC_1309_2170 was a gift from Michael J Fox Foundation MJFF (Addgene plasmid # 40504 ; http://n2t.net/addgene:40504 ; RRID:Addgene_40504)
