>Addgene plasmid #40504 | pEMB018 / LRRK2_BC_1309_2170 | addgene partial sequence | sequence record 54030 | DSP2466For 5'-GAATTTCGTCGACAGATC-3'
CATCTCGCAATAAATAAGTATTTTACTGTTTTCGTAACAGTTTTGTAATAAAAAAACCTATAAATATAGG
ATCTATGCACCACCATCACCACCATCACCACTTGGTGCCCCGCGGATCCAAGCACATTGGCTGTAAAGCA
AAGGATATTATTCGTTTCCTGCAGCAGCGTCTTAAGAAGGCCGTGCCCTACAATCGCATGAAGCTGATGA
TCGTCGGGAACACCGGTTCTGGAAAGACAACCCTCTTGCAGCAGCTTATGAAGACTAAGAAGTCCGACTT
GGGGATGCAGAGCGCCACTGTGGGGATCGACGTGAAAGACTGGCCAATCCAAATCCGTGACAAGCGCAAG
CGTGACTTAGTACTGAACGTGTGGGACTTTGCCGGCAGGGAAGAGTTCTACTCTACGCATCCTCACTTCA
TGACTCAGCGTGCCCTCTATCTGGCAGTTTACGACCTCTCAAAGGGCCAGGCTGAGGTGGACGCCATGAA
ACCCTGGCTGTTTAACATCAAGGCTCGTGCTTCCAGCTCCCCTGTGATCTTAGTCGGGACACACTTGGAT
GTTTCTGATGAGAAGCAGCGTAAGGCATGTATGAGTAAGATCACCAAAGAGCTGTTGAACAAACGCGGCT
TTCCCGCCATCCGTGATTACCACTTCGTCAACGCTACCGAGGAAAGCGACGCACTGGCCAAGTTACGTAA
GACCATTATCAACGAAAGCCTGAACTTCAAAATTCGCGACCAGCTGGTGGTCGGACAGCTGATCCCCGAC
TGCTACGTGGAACTTGAGAAGATCATCCTGAGCGAGCGCAAGAATGTGCCTATCGAGTTTCCAGTGATCG
ATCGCAAACGTCTCCTCCAGCTCGTGCGTGAGAATCAGC
