>Addgene plasmid #40504 | pEMB018 / LRRK2_BC_1309_2170 | addgene partial sequence | sequence record 54031 | DSP2466Rev 5'-AATAACCCGGATCAGCTT-3'
TGGTGGTGGTGGTGCTCGAGTGCGGCCGCAAGCTTTATCCTAACCAGATGCTAGCGTTACGCGAGTTGTG
GTGCGTTGCCACCATGCACTCAACGATCACGTTCTTCGGGAGTAAGATACGCCTAGTCAGACACACTAAC
TCTGCAGAGTTTAGAATGTCGAACACCTGGGCGCTTGTGGGGCGTTCCTGAGGGTTCTCCTTCAGACACT
GCTTAATGAGCTTCTCCACCATAGGCCAGGGTGCACAACCGTACTCCTTCACGGGGTCAGGCAGCTTGCC
CTGGATCTCCAGCTCGTCGAACTCGTTGGGAAATTTCAGGCCCTCCACAATCCGGCCTCCGGTAGTGAGA
ATGTCATACAGGAGCAGGCCAAACGAGTACACGTCGGCCTGCTGGTTGTAGATCACGTTCCCGCGTGCGA
CTTCGGGAGCGCGGAACCCAGGTGTACCCTCGCTAGTCTTGATACCCATACGACAGCAGTACTGGGCTAT
GCCGTAATCGGCAATTTTGGCAATGATAGCTGCGTTTGGGTAGAGCGTGAACAGAAGAACATTATGAGGC
TTCAGATCGCGATAAATGATCATGGCACTGTGCAAGTAGCGCAGTCCGTCGGCCACATGCAGGGCGATAC
GGTGCTGGAGCGTACGGGTCAGGCTAGCCTTGTCCTGCTGCAGCAGGCGGTCCAATGAACCCTTACTGGC
CAGTTCCATCACTAGCATGCGAGGCCTAATGCCGGCGGCCAGCAGGGAGATCAGGGAAGGGTGGTGCAGG
TGGCAGAGAACCACAAGCTCCTGACGCAGCAGACGGAGCGAAGTGTGCTTGTTAAAAATCTTCACGGCAA
CCTCTTCACCCTCGTAAGCA
